Addgene plasmid #117777: pPRISM-gal4-VP16-gcry-TagBFP
Purpose: Donor for precise CRISPR directed genomic integration using the GeneWeld method
Depositing lab: Jeffrey Essner. Publication: Efficient targeted integration directed by short homology in zebrafish and mammalian cells. Wierson WA, Welker JM, Almeida MP, Mann CM, Webster DA, Torrie ME, Weiss TJ, Kambakam S, Vollbrecht MK, Lan M, McKeighan KC, Levey J, Ming Z, Wehmeier A, Mikelson CS, Haltom JA, Kwan KM, Chien CB, Balciunas D, Ekker SC, Clark KJ, Webber BR, Moriarity BS, Solin SL, Carlson DF, Dobbs DL, McGrail M, Essner J. Elife. 2020 May 15;9. pii: 53968. doi: 10.7554/eLife.53968. PubMed 32412410.
Backbone
  Vector backbone: pK
  Backbone manufacturer: Karl J. Clark
  Backbone size w/o insert (bp): 2856
  Vector type: Synthetic Biology
Growth in bacteria
  Bacterial resistance: Kanamycin, 50 μg/mL
  Growth temperature: 30°C
  Growth strain: NEB Stable
  Copy number: High Copy
Gene/Insert
  Gene/Insert name: gal4/VP16
  Species: D. rerio (zebrafish)
  Insert size (bp): 4075
  Cloning method: Gibson Cloning
  Sequencing primers: 5′ aaaagcaagaaagaaaactagagtgg; 3′ atggctcataacaccccttg
Terms and licenses: Academic/Nonprofit Terms; Industry Terms: Not Available to Industry
Depositor comments: Secondary gene is a gamma-crystalin promoter driving NLS-TagBFP. Online tools and cloning help available at <www.genesculpt.org/gtaghd/>. gal4-VP16 should be used in conjunction with a UAS expression line. May work in additional species beyond those listed. Please note that some discrepancies were found between Addgene's quality control result and the depositor's provided sequence. The depositor noted that these discrepancies do NOT affect plasmid function.
How to cite: pPRISM-gal4-VP16-gcry-TagBFP was a gift from Jeffrey Essner (Addgene plasmid # 117777 ; http://n2t.net/addgene:117777 ; RRID:Addgene_117777)
