[The description below was written by a language model from this plasmid's Addgene catalogue record and pLannotate feature annotations shown in this document.]
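Description:
pPRISM-gal4-VP16-gcry-TagBFP is a bacterial donor plasmid built on the pK backbone, intended as a template for precise CRISPR-directed genomic integration by the GeneWeld method, which relies on short homology arms to direct insertion at a nuclease cut site. It is maintained in E. coli through a high-copy ColE1/pUC-type origin and selected with kanamycin via an aph(3')-Ia (KanR) gene. The sequenced record is 6,931 nt. Upstream of the cargo lies a pBluescript-derived lac promoter/operator, T3 and T7 promoters, an MCS remnant and a lacZα fragment. The record does not explain the role of this region, nor does it annotate the homology-arm cloning sites or any guide RNA target sites.

The primary cargo is a P2A peptide followed by the yeast GAL4 DNA-binding domain fused to the herpes simplex VP16 activation domain. No promoter is annotated directly upstream, and the leading 2A is consistent with an in-frame insertion into a targeted gene. In that arrangement, Gal4-VP16 would be released as a separate protein under the endogenous locus's control. The depositor notes that it should be paired with a UAS expression line, so that the integrated allele drives UAS-linked transgenes.

A secondary cassette, described by the depositor as a gamma-crystallin promoter driving NLS-TagBFP, is followed by a bGH polyadenylation signal; the promoter itself is not picked up in the feature table. It provides a blue fluorescent marker for identifying carriers of the integration. Reverse-oriented SV40 poly(A) signals lie downstream of it. The insert is listed for zebrafish, though the depositor comments that it may work in other species. They also state that minor discrepancies between the quality-control and depositor-provided sequences do not affect function.
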