Features (pLannotate 1.2.2; 22 found; start..end, strand, type, name):
    457..475     -  promoter       T7 Φ3.8 promoter (fragment): weak promoter for bacteriophage T7 RNA polymerase
    532..553     +  protein_bind   CAP binding site: CAP binding activates transcription in the presence of cAMP. E. coli catabolite activator protein
    568..598     +  promoter       lac promoter: promoter for the E. coli lac operon
    606..622     +  protein_bind   lac operator: The lac repressor binds to the lac operator to inhibit transcription in E. coli. This inhibition can be relieved by adding lactose or isopropyl-β-D-thiogalactopyranoside (IPTG). lac repressor encoded by lacI
    667..685     +  promoter       T3 promoter: promoter for bacteriophage T3 RNA polymerase
    701..724     +  misc_feature   MCS (fragment): pBluescript multiple cloning site
    733..751     -  promoter       T7 promoter: promoter for bacteriophage T7 RNA polymerase
    759..914     +  CDS            lacZα (fragment): LacZα fragment of β-galactosidase; lacZ fragment
    937..993     +  CDS            P2A: 2A peptide from porcine teschovirus-1 polyprotein Eukaryotic ribosomes fail to insert a peptide bond between the Gly and Pro residues, yielding separate polypeptides.
   1000..1437    +  CDS            GAL4 DNA binding domain: DNA binding domain of the GAL4 transcriptional activator; Saccharomyces cerevisiae GAL4 (truncated)
   1474..1647    +  CDS            VP16 AD (fragment): transcriptional activation domain of herpes simplex virus protein VP16 (Triezenberg et al., 1988; Cousens et al., 1989); UL48
   2311..2327    +  promoter       LEU2 promoter (fragment): S. cerevisiae LEU2
   3548..4246    +  CDS            TagBFP: TagBFP is a basic (constitutively fluorescent) blue fluorescent protein published in 2008, derived from Entacmaea quadricolor. It is reported to be a very rapidly-maturing monomer with very low acid sensitivity.
   4259..4483    +  polyA_signal   bGH poly(A) signal: bovine growth hormone polyadenylation signal
   4487..4504    +  promoter       SV40 promoter (fragment): SV40 enhancer and early promoter
   4553..4634    -  polyA_signal   SV40 poly(A) signal: SV40 polyadenylation signal
   4657..4724    -  CDS            large T antigen (fragment): large T antigen from SV40 (simian virus 40)
   4758..4839    -  polyA_signal   SV40 poly(A) signal: SV40 polyadenylation signal
   4862..4929    -  CDS            large T antigen (fragment): large T antigen from SV40 (simian virus 40)
   5156..5174    +  promoter       T7 promoter: promoter for bacteriophage T7 RNA polymerase
   5461..6270    +  CDS            KanR: aminoglycoside phosphotransferase; aph(3')-Ia; confers resistance to kanamycin in bacteria or G418 (Geneticin®) in eukaryotes
   6413..70      +  rep_origin     ori (across the origin): high-copy-number ColE1/pMB1/pBR322/pUC origin of replication
>Addgene plasmid #117777 | pPRISM-gal4-VP16-gcry-TagBFP | addgene full sequence | sequence record 227652 | Addgene NGS Result
CGGGTTTCGCCACCTCTGACTTGAGCGTCGATTTTTGTGATGCTCGTCAGGGGGGCGGAGCCTATGGAAA
AACGCCAGCAACGCGGCCTTTTTACGGTTCCTGGCCTTTTGCTGGCCTTTTGCTCACATGTTCTTTCCTG
CGTTATCCCCTGATTCTGTGGATAACCGTATTACCGCCTTTGAGTGAGCTGATACCGCTCGCCGCAGCCG
AACGACCGAGCGCAGCGAGTCAGTGAGCGAGGAAGCGGAACAGATTTAAATGGTACCGAGCAGAGGTGTA
AAAAGTACTCAAAAATTTTACTCAAGTGAAAGTACAAGTACTTAGGGAAAATTTTACTCAATTAAAAGTA
AAAGTATCTGGCTAGAATCTTACTTGAGTAAAAGTAAAAAAGTACTCCATTAAAATTGTACTTGAGTATT
AAGGAAGTAAAAGTAAAAGCAAGAAAGAAAACTAGAGTGGTCTCCCTTTAGTGAGGGTCAATTGATGGGA
GGCGTTCGGGCCACAGCGGACACGCAGGTGCGCAACGCAATTAATGTGAGTTAGCTCACTCATTAGGCAC
CCCAGGCTTTACACTTTATGCTTCCGGCTCGTATGTTGTGTGGAATTGTGAGCGGATAACAATTTCACAC
AGGAAACAGCTATGACCATGATTACGCCAAGCGCGCAATTAACCCTCACTAAAGGGAACAAAAGCTGGAG
GACCTCGAGGGGGGGCCCGGTACCCAATTCGCCCTATAGTGAGTCGTATTACGCGCGCTCACTGGCCGTC
GTTTTACAACGTCGTGACTGGGAAAACCCTGGCGTTACCCAACTTAATCGCCTTGCAGCACATCCCCCTT
TCGCCAGCTGGCGTAATAGCGAAGAGGCCCGCACCGATCGCCCTTCCCAACAGTTGCGCAGCCTGAATGG
CGAATGGACCTGCCACACTTCCCGGAGCCACGAACTTCTCTCTGTTAAAGCAAGCAGGAGACGTGGAAGA
AAACCCCGGTCCTTCTAGAAAGCTACTGTCTTCTATCGAACAAGCATGCGATATTTGCCGACTTAAAAAG
CTCAAGTGCTCCAAAGAAAAACCGAAGTGCGCCAAGTGTCTGAAGAACAACTGGGAGTGTCGCTACTCTC
CCAAAACCAAAAGGTCTCCGCTGACTAGGGCACATCTGACAGAAGTGGAATCAAGGCTAGAAAGACTGGA
ACAGCTATTTCTACTGATTTTTCCTCGAGAAGACCTTGACATGATTTTGAAAATGGATTCTTTACAGGAT
ATAAAAGCATTGTTAACAGGATTATTTGTACAAGATAATGTGAATAAAGATGCCGTCACAGATAGATTGG
CTTCAGTGGAGACTGATATGCCTCTAACATTGAGACAGCATAGAATAAGTGCGACATCATCATCGGAAGA
GAGTAGTAACAAAGGTCAAAGACAGTTGACTGTATCGTCGAGGTCGACCCCGGGAATACAGATCTCTCGA
GCCGCCCCCCCGACCGATGTCAGCCTGGGGGACGAGCTCCACTTAGACGGCGAGGACGTGGCGATGGCGC
ATGCCGACGCGCTAGACGATTTCGATCTGGACATGTTGGGGGACGGGGATTCCCCGGGTCCGGGATTTAC
CCCCCACGACTCCGCCCCCTACGGCGCTCTGGATATGTAAAACTAGTAATTAAGTCTCAGCCACCGTTAA
CTGAACATGTCAAAACCTGTGGAGACTGTTGAGATTTGATGTTCTGAAAAGATAAAGCCTATAAATAAAA
TGTTGCCCAAATTTCCTGCCTGATGTTTTTCTTTGTCTTTGCTACATGGCTTTGCTGCTCGGATCGGCTC
ACTCTGTGTATGCCACGTTCACTTTGTACTCTCCTTCTCACGGTAGGTTTATTATTTTTAGATGTGCAGT
TAGTTTCTGTGAAATAACACACCACACACTGATATTGTCTGTGCATTGACTTGGTGAGTGCACATTGTTT
TTGATCTTGACATATTTATATTTGATTGATCAGGTGAACTGTGTGAATCTAAAGTGCTCCATACAGATGT
TCTGCATTGAAAATATTCTCATTTTATTAGTGGAAGTGAGTGTATGCCACATCCAATCAATTTCAGCAAA
CACCCCAGTATGATTTAATGCAAAAAAATGAAGGTATCAAACACGCATTACTACTTTGCAGTTAAATATT
TAACATTTATTCCAACACGAAAAAAAGCAGTAAATAACACTTTGACAAACACGTCAGGACATCTTATTTT
TGTCACCCTCACAGGCAATTTAGTATAATATATTATATATATATATATATCATATAATAATATTCAGTAT
AATATATATATATATATCATATTATAATATTCAGTATAATATAAAACACAAACACATATATGTATAATAT
AATATAACATTTTTATTTATTGAGATGCCTCTATGGACCGTGTTATAAGAAGTAAAGATCAGGAGAAGTA
AACATGAAGTGTAATTATGAATACTGATGTTAAATTAAGCTATGATGAGTTTTCACTGTTAATTTACCAT
CTCAATTAAATGTTGATGCCTCCATGACCAAGTTAAGCAGATGAGACTGAGGACAACTGTAGAAGACAAG
ATGTTCACTTTGCTGAATATAGCTGGCTTGACAGTTATCTATGACTCTATAAATATATATATATTTTTTT
TTTATAAAATGATTTATTTATAACTATATATCCATTTCTCAGACAGGTGCTTCATATCCCTCACTCCCGT
AGCTGTCCATGCTGGATCTGTCCCCGTTGTTTTTAAAAAGCTAAATAAGTTATTAACATGACTGCATCCA
GCGAGCCAAACCTGTCTGGTGTACAGCTACCAGAGAAGCTTGAGATCCTAGTCACCGGCGTTCCTAGTTC
TTTAAACTGTTACAAAGTGTTTGGACCAGCAACTGAATTGCACTGTAAATTACCACATCAGGGTCTCCGG
GGTCAACGCTGCTAAGCAATGGACTGGAAAATTTGTGACATTGAGTTTTTGGAATAACTGGGAATGCTGG
ATAACTCTTTGGGTAAAGCTATGGAACAAAAGTACCAGCATGAACTAAGAAATGACTGTCACAGCACAAC
ATCAAACACAATGCAAGACAAAGGTTCTCTGCTTTTGCCTTACTTGACAGAAAAAGTAAGCTCTAGGTTC
ATCGCATGCAGACAGCAGCAATACATGACATATATAAAGGCTGGCTCTTTTCTCCCTTCCATTGAACTGA
AACTTCCACTCAGTCAGACTTGCGGGGGATCCACAGCCTGACTAACTCGACAAACCCCCCCAAACCTAAG
GTGAGTTGATCTTTAAGCTTTTTACATTTTCAGCTCGCATATATCAATTCGCGCGCATTGTCACACTAGC
ACCCACTAGCGGTCAGACTGCAGATTGCAGCACGAAACAGGAAGCTGACTCCACATGGTCACATGCTCAC
TGAAGTGTTGACTTCCCTGACAGCTGTGCACTTTCTAAACCGGTTTTCTCATTCATTTACAGTTCAGCCG
GAATTCACCTCGAGACCATGGCTCCAAAGAAGAAGCGTAAGGTAACCATGAGCGAGCTGATTAAGGAGAA
CATGCACATGAAGCTGTACATGGAGGGCACCGTGGACAACCATCACTTCAAGTGCACATCCGAGGGCGAA
GGCAAGCCCTACGAGGGCACCCAGACCATGAGAATCAAGGTGGTCGAGGGCGGCCCTCTCCCCTTCGCCT
TCGACATCCTGGCTACTAGCTTCCTCTACGGCAGCAAGACCTTCATCAACCACACCCAGGGCATCCCCGA
CTTCTTCAAGCAGTCCTTCCCTGAGGGCTTCACATGGGAGAGAGTCACCACATACGAAGACGGGGGCGTG
CTGACCGCTACCCAGGACACCAGCCTCCAGGACGGCTGCCTCATCTACAACGTCAAGATCAGAGGGGTGA
ACTTCACATCCAACGGCCCTGTGATGCAGAAGAAAACACTCGGCTGGGAGGCCTTCACCGAGACGCTGTA
CCCCGCTGACGGCGGCCTGGAAGGCAGAAACGACATGGCCCTGAAGCTCGTGGGCGGGAGCCATCTGATC
GCAAACATCAAGACCACATATAGATCCAAGAAACCCGCTAAGAACCTCAAGATGCCTGGCGTCTACTATG
TGGACTACAGACTGGAAAGAATCAAGGAGGCCAACAACGAGACCTACGTCGAGCAGCACGAGGTGGCAGT
GGCCAGATACTGCGACCTCCCTAGCAAACTGGGGCACAAGCTCAATTAAAGCTGAGATCTGTGCCTTCTA
GTTGCCAGCCATCTGTTGTTTGCCCCTCCCCCGTGCCTTCCTTGACCCTGGAAGGTGCCACTCCCACTGT
CCTTTCCTAATAAAATGAGGAAATTGCATCGCATTGTCTGAGTAGGTGTCATTCTATTCTGGGGGGTGGG
GTGGGGCAGGACAGCAAGGGGGAGGATTGGGAAGACAATAGCAGGCATGCTGGGGATGCGGTGGGCTCTA
TGGCTTCTGAGGCGGAAAGAACCAAAGGGCGAATTAATTCATTGATGAGTTTGGACAAACCACAACTAGA
ATGCAGTGAAAAAAATGCTTTATTTGTGAAATTTGTGATGCTATTGCTTTATTTGTAACCATTATAAGCT
GCAATAAACAAGTTAACAACAACAATTGCATTCATTTTATGTTTCAGGTTCAGGGGGAGGTGTGGGAGGT
TTTTTAAAGCAAGTAAAACCTCTACAAATGTGGTCATTGATGAGTTTGGACAAACCACAACTAGAATGCA
GTGAAAAAAATGCTTTATTTGTGAAATTTGTGATGCTATTGCTTTATTTGTAACCATTATAAGCTGCAAT
AAACAAGTTAACAACAACAATTGCATTCATTTTATGTTTCAGGTTCAGGGGGAGGTGTGGGAGGTTTTTT
AAAGCAAGTAAAACCTCTACAAATGTGGTCATTCAGATCAATTAACCCTCACCCGGGCTAGCGATGCATG
GGAGCTCTGACGTACGTTGTCTAGCAAGGAAGTGAAGAGCTATCCGGATATATATGTATGTTATCATAAC
TGTACTGGCTATGTCAGGTGGTAATGACTGTAACGTTACGTTACTCGTTGTAGGCACGACATTGAATATG
CTCTTCTCCGCTGTGGCCCGAACGCCTCCCGCTAGCGATGGGATCTAATACGACTCACTATAGGGAGACC
AAGGGAAAATAGAATGAAGTGATCTCCAAAAAATAAGTACTTTTTGACTGTAAATAAAATTGTAAGGAGT
AAAAAGTACTTTTTTTTCTAAAAAAATGTAATTAAGTAAAAGTAAAAGTATTGATTTTTAATTGTACTCA
AGTAAAGTAAAAATCCCCAAAAATAATACTTAAGTACAGTAATCAAGTAAAATTACTCAAGTACTTTACA
CCTCTGGGATCCAGCTGCATCATGAACAATAAAACTGTCTGCTTACATAAACAGTAATACAAGGGGTGTT
ATGAGCCATATTCAACGGGAAACGTCGAGGCCGCGATTAAATTCCAACATGGATGCTGATTTATATGGGT
ATAAATGGGCTCGCGATAATGTCGGGCAATCAGGTGCGACAATCTATCGCTTGTATGGGAAGCCCGATGC
GCCAGAGTTGTTTCTGAAACATGGCAAAGGTAGCGTTGCCAATGATGTTACAGATGAGATGGTCAGACTA
AACTGGCTGACGGAATTTATGCCTCTTCCGACCATCAAGCATTTTATCCGTACTCCTGATGATGCATGGT
TACTCACCACTGCGATCCCCGGAAAAACAGCATTCCAGGTATTAGAAGAATATCCTGATTCAGGTGAAAA
TATTGTTGATGCGCTGGCAGTGTTCCTGCGCCGGTTGCATTCGATTCCTGTTTGTAATTGTCCTTTTAAC
AGCGATCGCGTATTTCGTCTCGCTCAGGCGCAATCACGAATGAATAACGGTTTGGTTGATGCGAGTGATT
TTGATGACGAGCGTAATGGCTGGCCTGTTGAACAAGTCTGGAAAGAAATGCATAAACTTTTGCCATTCTC
ACCGGATTCAGTCGTCACTCATGGTGATTTCTCACTTGATAACCTTATTTTTGACGAGGGGAAATTAATA
GGTTGTATTGATGTTGGACGAGTCGGAATCGCAGACCGATACCAGGATCTTGCCATCCTATGGAACTGCC
TCGGTGAGTTTTCTCCTTCATTACAGAAACGGCTTTTTCAAAAATATGGTATTGATAATCCTGATATGAA
TAAATTGCAGTTTCATTTGATGCTCGATGAGTTTTTCTAATCAGAATTGGTTAATTGGTTGTAACACTGG
CAAAAAGGATCTAGGTGAAGATCCTTTTTGATAATCTCATGACCAAAATCCCTTAACGTGAGTTTTCGTT
CCACTGAGCGTCAGACCCCGTAGAAAAGATCAAAGGATCTTCTTGAGATCCTTTTTTTCTGCGCGTAATC
TGCTGCTTGCAAACAAAAAAACCACCGCTACCAGCGGTGGTTTGTTTGCCGGATCAAGAGCTACCAACTC
TTTTTCCGAAGGTAACTGGCTTCAGCAGAGCGCAGATACCAAATACTGTTCTTCTAGTGTAGCCGTAGTT
AGGCCACCACTTCAAGAACTCTGTAGCACCGCCTACATACCTCGCTCTGCTAATCCTGTTACCAGTGGCT
GCTGCCAGTGGCGATAAGTCGTGTCTTACCGGGTTGGACTCAAGACGATAGTTACCGGATAAGGCGCAGC
GGTCGGGCTGAACGGGGGGTTCGTGCACACAGCCCAGCTTGGAGCGAACGACCTACACCGAACTGAGATA
CCTACAGCGTGAGCTATGAGAAAGCGCCACGGTTCCCGAAGGGAGAAAGGCGGACAGGTATCCGGTAAGC
GGCAGGGTCGGAACAGGAGAGCGCACGAGGGAGCTTCCAGGGGGAAACGCCTGGTATCTTTATAGTCCTG
T
