>Addgene plasmid #117777 | pPRISM-gal4-VP16-gcry-TagBFP | depositor partial sequence | sequence record 222284 | Backbone
TGAAGAGCTATCCGGATATATATGTATGTTATCATAACTGTACTGGCTATGTCAGGTGGTAATGACTGTA
ACGTTACGTTACTCGTTGTAGGCACGACATTGAATATGCTCTTCTCCGCTGTGGCCCGAACGCCTCCCGC
TAGCGATGGGATCTAATACGACTCACTATAGGGAGACCAAGGGAAAATAGAATGAAGTGATCTCCAAAAA
ATAAGTACTTTTTGACTGTAAATAAAATTGTAAGGAGTAAAAAGTACTTTTTTTTCTAAAAAAATGTAAT
TAAGTAAAAGTAAAAGTATTGATTTTTAATTGTACTCAAGTAAAGTAAAAATCCCCAAAAATAATACTTA
AGTACAGTAATCAAGTAAAATTACTCAAGTACTTTACACCTCTGGGATCCAGCTGCATCATGAACAATAA
AACTGTCTGCTTACATAAACAGTAATACAAGGGGTGTTATGAGCCATATTCAACGGGAAACGTCGAGGCC
GCGATTAAATTCCAACATGGATGCTGATTTATATGGGTATAAATGGGCTCGCGATAATGTCGGGCAATCA
GGTGCGACAATCTATCGCTTGTATGGGAAGCCCGATGCGCCAGAGTTGTTTCTGAAACATGGCAAAGGTA
GCGTTGCCAATGATGTTACAGATGAGATGGTCAGACTAAACTGGCTGACGGAATTTATGCCTCTTCCGAC
CATCAAGCATTTTATCCGTACTCCTGATGATGCATGGTTACTCACCACTGCGATCCCCGGAAAAACAGCA
TTCCAGGTATTAGAAGAATATCCTGATTCAGGTGAAAATATTGTTGATGCGCTGGCAGTGTTCCTGCGCC
GGTTGCATTCGATTCCTGTTTGTAATTGTCCTTTTAACAGCGATCGCGTATTTCGTCTCGCTCAGGCGCA
ATCACGAATGAATAACGGTTTGGTTGATGCGAGTGATTTTGATGACGAGCGTAATGGCTGGCCTGTTGAA
CAAGTCTGGAAAGAAATGCATAAACTTTTGCCATTCTCACCGGATTCAGTCGTCACTCATGGTGATTTCT
CACTTGATAACCTTATTTTTGACGAGGGGAAATTAATAGGTTGTATTGATGTTGGACGAGTCGGAATCGC
AGACCGATACCAGGATCTTGCCATCCTATGGAACTGCCTCGGTGAGTTTTCTCCTTCATTACAGAAACGG
CTTTTTCAAAAATATGGTATTGATAATCCTGATATGAATAAATTGCAGTTTCATTTGATGCTCGATGAGT
TTTTCTAATCAGAATTGGTTAATTGGTTGTAACACTGGCAAAAAGGATCTAGGTGAAGATCCTTTTTGAT
AATCTCATGACCAAAATCCCTTAACGTGAGTTTTCGTTCCACTGAGCGTCAGACCCCGTAGAAAAGATCA
AAGGATCTTCTTGAGATCCTTTTTTTCTGCGCGTAATCTGCTGCTTGCAAACAAAAAAACCACCGCTACC
AGCGGTGGTTTGTTTGCCGGATCAAGAGCTACCAACTCTTTTTCCGAAGGTAACTGGCTTCAGCAGAGCG
CAGATACCAAATACTGTTCTTCTAGTGTAGCCGTAGTTAGGCCACCACTTCAAGAACTCTGTAGCACCGC
CTACATACCTCGCTCTGCTAATCCTGTTACCAGTGGCTGCTGCCAGTGGCGATAAGTCGTGTCTTACCGG
GTTGGACTCAAGACGATAGTTACCGGATAAGGCGCAGCGGTCGGGCTGAACGGGGGGTTCGTGCACACAG
CCCAGCTTGGAGCGAACGACCTACACCGAACTGAGATACCTACAGCGTGAGCTATGAGAAAGCGCCACGG
TTCCCGAAGGGAGAAAGGCGGACAGGTATCCGGTAAGCGGCAGGGTCGGAACAGGAGAGCGCACGAGGGA
GCTTCCAGGGGGAAACGCCTGGTATCTTTATAGTCCTGTCGGGTTTCGCCACCTCTGACTTGAGCGTCGA
TTTTTGTGATGCTCGTCAGGGGGGCGGAGCCTATGGAAAAACGCCAGCAACGCGGCCTTTTTACGGTTCC
TGGCCTTTTGCTGGCCTTTTGCTCACATGTTCTTTCCTGCGTTATCCCCTGATTCTGTGGATAACCGTAT
TACCGCCTTTGAGTGAGCTGATACCGCTCGCCGCAGCCGAACGACCGAGCGCAGCGAGTCAGTGAGCGAG
GAAGCGGAACAGATTTAAATGGTACCGAGCAGAGGTGTAAAAAGTACTCAAAAATTTTACTCAAGTGAAA
GTACAAGTACTTAGGGAAAATTTTACTCAATTAAAAGTAAAAGTATCTGGCTAGAATCTTACTTGAGTAA
AAGTAAAAAAGTACTCCATTAAAATTGTACTTGAGTATTAAGGAAGTAAAAGTAAAAGCAAGAAAGAAAA
CTAGAGTGGTCTCCCTTTAGTGAGGGTCAATTGATGGGAGGCGTTCGGGCCACAGCGGACACGCAGGTGC
GCAACGCAATTAATGTGAGTTAGCTCACTCATTAGGCACCCCAGGCTTTACACTTTATGCTTCCGGCTCG
TATGTTGTGTGGAATTGTGAGCGGATAACAATTTCACACAGGAAACAGCTATGACCATGATTACGCCAAG
CGCGCAATTAACCCTCACTAAAGGGAACAAAAGCTGGAGGACCTCGAGGGGGGGCCCGGTACCCAATTCG
CCCTATAGTGAGTCGTATTACGCGCGCTCACTGGCCGTCGTTTTACAACGTCGTGACTGGGAAAACCCTG
GCGTTACCCAACTTAATCGCCTTGCAGCACATCCCCCTTTCGCCAGCTGGCGTAATAGCGAAGAGGCCCG
CACCGATCGCCCTTCCCAACAGTTGCGCAGCCTGAATGGCGAATGGACCTGCCACA
