>Addgene plasmid #117777 | pPRISM-gal4-VP16-gcry-TagBFP | depositor partial sequence | sequence record 222285 | Insert
CTTCCCGGAGCCACGAACTTCTCTCTGTTAAAGCAAGCAGGAGACGTGGAAGAAAACCCCGGTCCTTCTA
GAAAGCTACTGTCTTCTATCGAACAAGCATGCGATATTTGCCGACTTAAAAAGCTCAAGTGCTCCAAAGA
AAAACCGAAGTGCGCCAAGTGTCTGAAGAACAACTGGGAGTGTCGCTACTCTCCCAAAACCAAAAGGTCT
CCGCTGACTAGGGCACATCTGACAGAAGTGGAATCAAGGCTAGAAAGACTGGAACAGCTATTTCTACTGA
TTTTTCCTCGAGAAGACCTTGACATGATTTTGAAAATGGATTCTTTACAGGATATAAAAGCATTGTTAAC
AGGATTATTTGTACAAGATAATGTGAATAAAGATGCCGTCACAGATAGATTGGCTTCAGTGGAGACTGAT
ATGCCTCTAACATTGAGACAGCATAGAATAAGTGCGACATCATCATCGGAAGAGAGTAGTAACAAAGGTC
AAAGACAGTTGACTGTATCGTCGAGGTCGACCCCGGGAATACAGATCTCTCGAGCCGCCCCCCCGACCGA
TGTCAGCCTGGGGGACGAGCTCCACTTAGACGGCGAGGACGTGGCGATGGCGCATGCCGACGCGCTAGAC
GATTTCGATCTGGACATGTTGGGGGACGGGGATTCCCCGGGTCCGGGATTTACCCCCCACGACTCCGCCC
CCTACGGCGCTCTGGATATGTAAAACTAGTAATTAAGTCTCAGCCACCGTTAACTGAACATGTCAAAACC
TGTGGAGACTGTTGAGATTTGATGTTCTGAAAAGATAAAGCCTATAAATAAAATGTTGCCCAAATTTCCT
GCCTGATGTTTTTCTTTGTCTTTGCTACATGGCTTTGCTGCTCGGATCGGCTCACTCTGTGTATGCCACG
TTCACTTTGTACTCTCCTTCTCACGGTAGGTTTATTATTTTTAGATGTGCAGTTAGTTTCTGTGAAATAA
CACACCACACACTGATATTGTCTGTGCATTGACTTGGTGAGTGCACATTGTTTTTGATCTTGACATATTT
ATATTTGATTGATCAGGTGAACTGTGTGAATCTAAAGTGCTCCATACAGATGTTCTGCATTGAAAATATT
CTCATTTTATTAGTGGAAGTGAGTGTATGCCACATCCAATCAATTTCAGCAAACACCCCAGTATGATTTA
ATGCAAAAAAATGAAGGTATCAAACACGCATTACTACTTTGCAGTTAAATATTTAACATTTATTCCAACA
CGAAAAAAAGCAGTAAATAACACTTTGACAAACACGTCAGGACATCTTATTTTTGTCACCCTCACAGGCA
ATTTAGTATAATATATTATATATATATATATATCATATAATAATATTCAGTATAATATATATATATATAT
CATATTATAATATTCAGTATAATATAAAACACAAACACATATATGTATAATATAATATAACATTTTTATT
TATTGAGATGCCTCTATGGACCGTGTTATAAGAAGTAAAGATCAGGAGAAGTAAACATGAAGTGTAATTA
TGAATACTGATGTTAAATTAAGCTATGATGAGTTTTCACTGTTAATTTACCATCTCAATTAAATGTTGAT
GCCTCCATGACCAAGTTAAGCAGATGAGACTGAGACAACTGTAGAAGACAAGATGTTCACTTTGCTGAAT
ATAGCTGGCTTGACAGTTATCTATGACTCTATAAATATATATATATTTTTTTTTTTATAAAATGATTTAT
TTATAACTATATATCCATTTCTCAGACAGGTGCTTCATATCCCTCACTCCCGTAGCTGTCCATGCTGGAT
CTGTCCCCGTTGTTTTTAAAAAGCTAAATAAGTTATTAACATGACTGCATCCAGCGAGCCAAACCTGTCT
GGTGTACAGCTACCAGAGAAGCTTGAGATCCTAGTCACCGGCGTTCCTAGTTCTTTAAACTGTTACAAAG
TGTTTGGACCAGCAACTGAATTGCACTGTAAATTACCACATCAGGGTCTCCGGGGTCAACGCTGCTAAGC
AATGGACTGGAAAATTTGTGACATTGAGTTTTTGGAATAACTGGGAATGCTGGATAACTCTTTGGGTAAA
GCTATGGAACAAAAGTACCAGCATGAACTAAGAAATGACTGTCACAGCACAACATCAAACACAATGCAAG
ACAAAGGTTCTCTGCTTTTGCCTTACTTGACAGAAAAAGTAAGCTCTAGGTTCATCGCATGCAGACAGCA
GCAATACATGACATATATAAAGGCTGGCTCTTTTCTCCCTTCCATTGAACTGAAACTTCCACTCAGTCAG
ACTTGCGGGGGATCCACAGCCTGACTAACTCGACAAACCCCCCCAAACCTAAGGTGAGTTGATCTTTAAG
CTTTTTACATTTTCAGCTCGCATATATCAATTCGCGCGCATTGTCACACTAGCACCCACTAGCGGTCAGA
CTGCAGATTGCAGCACGAAACAGGAAGCTGACTCCACATGGTCACATGCTCACTGAAGTGTTGACTTCCC
TGACAGCTGTGCACTTTCTAAACCGGTTTTCTCATTCATTTACAGTTCAGCCGGAATTCACCTCGAGACC
ATGGCTCCAAAGAAGAAGCGTAAGGTAACCATGAGCGAGCTGATTAAGGAGAACATGCACATGAAGCTGT
ACATGGAGGGCACCGTGGACAACCATCACTTCAAGTGCACATCCGAGGGCGAAGGCAAGCCCTACGAGGG
CACCCAGACCATGAGAATCAAGGTGGTCGAGGGCGGCCCTCTCCCCTTCGCCTTCGACATCCTGGCTACT
AGCTTCCTCTACGGCAGCAAGACCTTCATCAACCACACCCAGGGCATCCCCGACTTCTTCAAGCAGTCCT
TCCCTGAGGGCTTCACATGGGAGAGAGTCACCACATACGAAGACGGGGGCGTGCTGACCGCTACCCAGGA
CACCAGCCTCCAGGACGGCTGCCTCATCTACAACGTCAAGATCAGAGGGGTGAACTTCACATCCAACGGC
CCTGTGATGCAGAAGAAAACACTCGGCTGGGAGGCCTTCACCGAGACGCTGTACCCCGCTGACGGCGGCC
TGGAAGGCAGAAACGACATGGCCCTGAAGCTCGTGGGCGGGAGCCATCTGATCGCAAACATCAAGACCAC
ATATAGATCCAAGAAACCCGCTAAGAACCTCAAGATGCCTGGCGTCTACTATGTGGACTACAGACTGGAA
AGAATCAAGGAGGCCAACAACGAGACCTACGTCGAGCAGCACGAGGTGGCAGTGGCCAGATACTGCGACC
TCCCTAGCAAACTGGGGCACAAGCTCAATTAAAGCTGAGATCTGTGCCTTCTAGTTGCCAGCCATCTGTT
GTTTGCCCCTCCCCCGTGCCTTCCTTGACCCTGGAAGGTGCCACTCCCACTGTCCTTTCCTAATAAAATG
AGGAAATTGCATCGCATTGTCTGAGTAGGTGTCATTCTATTCTGGGGGGTGGGGTGGGGCAGGACAGCAA
GGGGGAGGATTGGGAAGACAATAGCAGGCATGCTGGGGATGCGGTGGGCTCTATGGCTTCTGAGGCGGAA
AGAACCAAAGGGCGAATTAATTCATTGATGAGTTTGGACAAACCACAACTAGAATGCAGTGAAAAAAATG
CTTTATTTGTGAAATTTGTGATGCTATTGCTTTATTTGTAACCATTATAAGCTGCAATAAACAAGTTAAC
AACAACAATTGCATTCATTTTATGTTTCAGGTTCAGGGGGAGGTGTGGGAGGTTTTTTAAAGCAAGTAAA
ACCTCTACAAATGTGGTCATTGATGAGTTTGGACAAACCACAACTAGAATGCAGTGAAAAAAATGCTTTA
TTTGTGAAATTTGTGATGCTATTGCTTTATTTGTAACCATTATAAGCTGCAATAAACAAGTTAACAACAA
CAATTGCATTCATTTTATGTTTCAGGTTCAGGGGGAGGTGTGGGAGGTTTTTTAAAGCAAGTAAAACCTC
TACAAATGTGGTCATTCAGATCAATTAACCCTCACCCGGGCTAGCGATGCATGGGAGCTCTGACGTACGT
TGTCTAGCAAGGAAG
